Addgene plasmid #130821: pAG470 LifeAct-iFAST
Purpose: Expresses LifeAct-iFAST in mammalian cells (actin labeling)
Depositing lab: Arnaud Gautier. Depositing organization: CNRS UMR 8640, Processus d'Activation Sélectif par Transfert d'Energie Uni-électronique ou Radiatif (PASTEUR). Publication: Engineering of a fluorescent chemogenetic reporter with tunable color for advanced live-cell imaging. Benaissa H, Ounoughi K, Aujard I, Fischer E, Goiame R, Nguyen J, Tebo AG, Li C, Le Saux T, Bertolin G, Tramier M, Danglot L, Pietrancosta N, Morin X, Jullien L, Gautier A. Nat Commun. 2021 Nov 30;12(1):6989. doi: 10.1038/s41467-021-27334-0. PubMed 34848727.
Backbone
  Vector backbone: pIRES
  Backbone size w/o insert (bp): 3969
  Total vector size (bp): 4446
  Vector type: Mammalian Expression
  Selectable markers: Neomycin (select with G418)
Growth in bacteria
  Bacterial resistance: Kanamycin, 50 μg/mL
  Growth temperature: 37°C
  Growth strain: DH5alpha
  Copy number: High Copy
Gene/Insert
  Gene/Insert name: LifeAct-iFAST (alt names: LifeAct-FAST2; iFAST fused to LifeAct; FAST2 fused to LifeAct)
  Species: Synthetic
  Insert size (bp): 477
  Promoter: CMV
  Tag / fusion protein: myc-tag (C terminal on insert)
  Cloning method: Gibson Cloning
  Sequencing primers: 5′ CGCAAATGGGCGGTAGGCGTG
Terms and licenses: Academic/Nonprofit Terms; Industry Terms: Not Available to Industry
How to cite: pAG470 LifeAct-iFAST was a gift from Arnaud Gautier (Addgene plasmid # 130821 ; http://n2t.net/addgene:130821 ; RRID:Addgene_130821)
