[The description below was written by a language model from this plasmid's Addgene catalogue record and pLannotate feature annotations shown in this document.]
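Description:
pAG470 LifeAct-iFAST is a 4,446 bp mammalian expression plasmid, catalogued as built on a pIRES backbone, that drives production of an actin-labelling chemogenetic reporter. It is maintained in E. coli at high copy through a ColE1/pUC-type origin and also carries an f1 phage origin. A single NeoR/KanR (Tn5 aminoglycoside phosphotransferase) gene serves both hosts. A bacterial bla-type promoter placed just upstream allows kanamycin selection in bacteria, while the SV40 enhancer/early promoter and an HSV TK polyadenylation signal allow G418 selection of transfected mammalian cells. Although the backbone name suggests an internal ribosome entry site, the feature table does not annotate an IRES. The short ble, bGH poly(A) and SV40 large T fragments it lists appear to be residual backbone sequence rather than functional elements.

The payload is a 477 bp synthetic open reading frame inserted by Gibson assembly downstream of the human CMV immediate early enhancer and promoter and terminated by an SV40 poly(A) signal. It begins with LifeAct, annotated here as a short fragment of yeast ABP140, a peptide that binds F-actin. LifeAct is fused in frame to iFAST (also called FAST2), which the annotation matches to Y-FAST. This is a small tag derived from photoactive yellow protein that becomes fluorescent only when a cell-permeant fluorogen is added. A C-terminal myc epitope permits antibody detection of the fusion. The construct is used for live-cell imaging of the actin cytoskeleton in mammalian cells. The associated publication describes the reporter as having tunable colour.
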