Features (pLannotate 1.2.2; 17 found; start..end, strand, type, name):
     32..335     +  enhancer       CMV enhancer: human cytomegalovirus immediate early enhancer
    336..539     +  promoter       CMV promoter: human cytomegalovirus (CMV) immediate early promoter
    562..585     +  misc_feature   MCS (fragment): multiple cloning site
    592..657     +  CDS            ABP140 (fragment): AB140_YEAST - Also known as TRM140. Experimental evidence at protein level: Swiss-Prot protein existence level 1. S-adenosyl-L-methionine-dependent methyltransferase that mediates N(3)-methylcytidine modification of residue 32 of the tRNA anticodon loop of tRNA(Thr) and tRNA(Ser). Binds F-actin and shows weak F-actin cross-linking activity. From Saccharomyces cerevisiae (strain ATCC 204508 / S288c) (Baker's yeast).
    658..1032    +  CDS            Y-FAST: small protein tag, derived from photoactive yellow protein, that allows in vivo fluorescent labeling by addition of a cell-permeant fluorogen (Plamont et al., 2016)
   1042..1068    +  CDS            Myc (fragment): Myc (human c-Myc proto-oncogene) epitope tag
   1099..1182    +  CDS            large T antigen (fragment): large T antigen from SV40 (simian virus 40)
   1205..1326    +  polyA_signal   SV40 poly(A) signal: SV40 polyadenylation signal
   1360..1788    -  rep_origin     f1 ori (sequence partly withheld): f1 bacteriophage origin of replication; arrow indicates direction of (+) strand synthesis
   1815..1919    +  promoter       AmpR promoter: bla
   1921..2278    +  promoter       SV40 promoter: SV40 enhancer and early promoter
   2313..3107    +  CDS            NeoR/KanR: aminoglycoside phosphotransferase from Tn5; aph(3')-II (or nptII); confers resistance to neomycin, kanamycin, and G418 (Geneticin®)
   3128..3277    +  CDS            ble (fragment): BLE_KLEPN - Experimental evidence at protein level: Swiss-Prot protein existence level 1. Binding protein with a strong affinity to the bleomycin family of antibiotics. Binds to CL990; an antimitotic-antibiotic compound. From Klebsiella pneumoniae.
   3339..3386    +  polyA_signal   HSV TK poly(A) signal: herpes simplex virus thymidine kinase polyadenylation signal (Cole and Stacy, 1985)
   3477..3493    -  polyA_signal   bGH poly(A) signal (fragment): bovine growth hormone polyadenylation signal
   3715..4303    +  rep_origin     ori: high-copy-number ColE1/pMB1/pBR322/pUC origin of replication
   4418..4446    +  enhancer       CMV enhancer (fragment): human cytomegalovirus immediate early enhancer
>Addgene plasmid #130821 | pAG470 LifeAct-iFAST | addgene full sequence | sequence record 254959 | Addgene NGS Result
CATTAGTTCATAGCCCATATATGGAGTTCCGCGTTACATAACTTACGGTAAATGGCCCGCCTGGCTGACC
GCCCAACGACCCCCGCCCATTGACGTCAATAATGACGTATGTTCCCATAGTAACGCCAATAGGGACTTTC
CATTGACGTCAATGGGTGGAGTATTTACGGTAAACTGCCCACTTGGCAGTACATCAAGTGTATCATATGC
CAAGTACGCCCCCTATTGACGTCAATGACGGTAAATGGCCCGCCTGGCATTATGCCCAGTACATGACCTT
ATGGGACTTTCCTACTTGGCAGTACATCTACGTATTAGTCATCGCTATTACCATGGTGATGCGGTTTTGG
CAGTACATCAATGGGCGTGGATAGCGGTTTGACTCACGGGGATTTCCAAGTCTCCACCCCATTGACGTCA
ATGGGAGTTTGTTTTGGCACCAAAATCAACGGGACTTTCCAAAATGTCGTAACAACTCCGCCCCATTGAC
GCAAATGGGCGGTAGGCGTGTACGGTGGGAGGTCTATATAAGCAGAGCTGGTTTAGTGAACCGTCAGATC
CGCTAGCGCTACCGGACTCAGATCTGCCACCATGGGCGTGGCCGACTTGATCAAGAAGTTCGAGTCCATC
TCCAAGGAGGAGGGGGATCCACCGGTCATGGAGCATGTTGCCTTTGGCAGTGAGGACATCGAGAACACTC
TGGCCAAAATGGACGACGGACAACTGGATGGGTTGGCCTTTGGCGCAATTCAGCTCGATGGTGACGGGAA
TATCCTGCAGTACAATGCTGCTGAAGGAGACATCACAGGCAGAGATCCCAAACAGGTGATTGGGAAGAAC
TTCTTCAAGGATGTTGCACCTGGAACGGATTCTCCCGAGTTTTACGGCAAATTCAAGGAAGGCGTAGCGT
CAGGGAATCTGAACACCATGTTCGAATGGATGATACCGACAAGCAGGGGACCAACCAAGGTCAAGATACA
CATGAAGAAAGCCCTTTCCGGTGACAGCTATTGGGTCTTTGTGAAACGGGTGGGATCCGAACAAAAGCTT
ATTTCTGAAGAGGACTTGTAATAGCCCGGGTAAGCGGCCGCGACTCTAGATCATAATCAGCCATACCACA
TTTGTAGAGGTTTTACTTGCTTTAAAAAACCTCCCACACCTCCCCCTGAACCTGAAACATAAAATGAATG
CAATTGTTGTTGTTAACTTGTTTATTGCAGCTTATAATGGTTACAAATAAAGCAATAGCATCACAAATTT
CACAAATAAAGCATTTTTTTCACTGCATTCTAGTTGTGGTTTGTCCAAACTCATCAATGTATCTTAAGGC
GTAAATTGTAAGCGTTAATATTTTGTTAAAATTCGCGTTAAATTTTTGTTAAATCAGCTCATTTTTTAAC
CAATAGGCCGAAATCGGCAAAATCCCTTATAAATCAAAAGAATAGACCGAGATAGGGT
[37 nt withheld, positions 1459-1495]
AAAGAACGTGGACTCCAACGTCAAAGG
[49 nt withheld, positions 1523-1571]
T
[91 nt withheld, positions 1573-1663]
G
[124 nt withheld, positions 1665-1788]
CAGGTGGCACTTTTCGGGGAAATGTGCGCGGAACCCCTATTTGTTTATTTTTCTAAATACATTCAAATAT
GTATCCGCTCATGAGACAATAACCCTGATAAATGCTTCAATAATATTGAAAAAGGAAGAGTCCTGAGGCG
GAAAGAACCAGCTGTGGAATGTGTGTCAGTTAGGGTGTGGAAAGTCCCCAGGCTCCCCAGCAGGCAGAAG
TATGCAAAGCATGCATCTCAATTAGTCAGCAACCAGGTGTGGAAAGTCCCCAGGCTCCCCAGCAGGCAGA
AGTATGCAAAGCATGCATCTCAATTAGTCAGCAACCATAGTCCCGCCCCTAACTCCGCCCATCCCGCCCC
TAACTCCGCCCAGTTCCGCCCATTCTCCGCCCCATGGCTGACTAATTTTTTTTATTTATGCAGAGGCCGA
GGCCGCCTCGGCCTCTGAGCTATTCCAGAAGTAGTGAGGAGGCTTTTTTGGAGGCCTAGGCTTTTGCAAA
GATCGATCAAGAGACAGGATGAGGATCGTTTCGCATGATTGAACAAGATGGATTGCACGCAGGTTCTCCG
GCCGCTTGGGTGGAGAGGCTATTCGGCTATGACTGGGCACAACAGACAATCGGCTGCTCTGATGCCGCCG
TGTTCCGGCTGTCAGCGCAGGGGCGCCCGGTTCTTTTTGTCAAGACCGACCTGTCCGGTGCCCTGAATGA
ACTGCAAGACGAGGCAGCGCGGCTATCGTGGCTGGCCACGACGGGCGTTCCTTGCGCAGCTGTGCTCGAC
GTTGTCACTGAAGCGGGAAGGGACTGGCTGCTATTGGGCGAAGTGCCGGGGCAGGATCTCCTGTCATCTC
ACCTTGCTCCTGCCGAGAAAGTATCCATCATGGCTGATGCAATGCGGCGGCTGCATACGCTTGATCCGGC
TACCTGCCCATTCGACCACCAAGCGAAACATCGCATCGAGCGAGCACGTACTCGGATGGAAGCCGGTCTT
GTCGATCAGGATGATCTGGACGAAGAGCATCAGGGGCTCGCGCCAGCCGAACTGTTCGCCAGGCTCAAGG
CGAGCATGCCCGACGGCGAGGATCTCGTCGTGACCCATGGCGATGCCTGCTTGCCGAATATCATGGTGGA
AAATGGCCGCTTTTCTGGATTCATCGACTGTGGCCGGCTGGGTGTGGCGGACCGCTATCAGGACATAGCG
TTGGCTACCCGTGATATTGCTGAAGAGCTTGGCGGCGAATGGGCTGACCGCTTCCTCGTGCTTTACGGTA
TCGCCGCTCCCGATTCGCAGCGCATCGCCTTCTATCGCCTTCTTGACGAGTTCTTCTGAGCGGGACTCTG
GGGTTCGAAATGACCGACCAAGCGACGCCCAACCTGCCATCACGAGATTTCGATTCCACCGCCGCCTTCT
ATGAAAGGTTGGGCTTCGGAATCGTTTTCCGGGACGCCGGCTGGATGATCCTCCAGCGCGGGGATCTCAT
GCTGGAGTTCTTCGCCCACACTAGGGGGAGGCTAACTGAAACACGGAAGGAGACAATACCGGAAGGAACC
CGCGCTATGACGGCAATAAAAAGACAGAATAAAACGCACGGTGTTGGGTCGTTTGTTCATAAACGCGGGG
TTCGGTCCCAGGGCTGGCACTCTGTCGATACCCCACCGAGACCCCATTGGGGCCAATACGCCCGCGTTTC
TTCCTTTTCCCCACCCCACCCCCCAAGTTCGGGTGAAGGCCCAGGGCTCGCAGCCAACGTCGGGGCGGCA
GGCCCTGCCATAGCCTCAGGTTACTCATATATACTTTAGATTGATTTAAAACTTCATTTTTAATTTAAAA
GGATCTAGGTGAAGATCCTTTTTGATAATCTCATGACCAAAATCCCTTAACGTGAGTTTTCGTTCCACTG
AGCGTCAGACCCCGTAGAAAAGATCAAAGGATCTTCTTGAGATCCTTTTTTTCTGCGCGTAATCTGCTGC
TTGCAAACAAAAAAACCACCGCTACCAGCGGTGGTTTGTTTGCCGGATCAAGAGCTACCAACTCTTTTTC
CGAAGGTAACTGGCTTCAGCAGAGCGCAGATACCAAATACTGTTCTTCTAGTGTAGCCGTAGTTAGGCCA
CCACTTCAAGAACTCTGTAGCACCGCCTACATACCTCGCTCTGCTAATCCTGTTACCAGTGGCTGCTGCC
AGTGGCGATAAGTCGTGTCTTACCGGGTTGGACTCAAGACGATAGTTACCGGATAAGGCGCAGCGGTCGG
GCTGAACGGGGGGTTCGTGCACACAGCCCAGCTTGGAGCGAACGACCTACACCGAACTGAGATACCTACA
GCGTGAGCTATGAGAAAGCGCCACGCTTCCCGAAGGGAGAAAGGCGGACAGGTATCCGGTAAGCGGCAGG
GTCGGAACAGGAGAGCGCACGAGGGAGCTTCCAGGGGGAAACGCCTGGTATCTTTATAGTCCTGTCGGGT
TTCGCCACCTCTGACTTGAGCGTCGATTTTTGTGATGCTCGTCAGGGGGGCGGAGCCTATGGAAAAACGC
CAGCAACGCGGCCTTTTTACGGTTCCTGGCCTTTTGCTGGCCTTTTGCTCACATGTTCTTTCCTGCGTTA
TCCCCTGATTCTGTGGATAACCGTATTACCGCCATGCATTAGTTATTAATAGTAATCAATTACGGGGT
